>Addgene plasmid #79986 | pBAD/His-miRFP709 | addgene full sequence | sequence record 372947 | Addgene NGS Result
CAAAAAGGCCATCCGTCAGGATGGCCTTCTGCTTAATTTGATGCCTGGCAGTTTATGGCGGGCGTCCTGC
CCGCCACCCTCCGGGCCGTTGCTTCGCAACGTTCAAATCCGCTCCCGGCGGATTTGTCCTACTCAGGAGA
GCGTTCACCGACAAACAACAGATAAAACGAAAGGCCCAGTCTTTCGACTGAGCCTTTCGTTTTATTTGAT
GCCTGGCAGTTCCCTACTCTCGCATGGGGAGACCCCACACTACCATCGGCGCTACGGCGTTTCACTTCTG
AGTTCGGCATGGGGTCAGGTGGGACCACCGCGCTACTGCCGCCAGGCAAATTCTGTTTTATCAGACCGCT
TCTGCGTTCTGATTTAATCTGTATCAGGCTGAAAATCTTCTCTCATCCACCAAAACAGCCAAGCTTCGAA
TTCTTAGCTCTCAAGCGCGGTGATCCGCGTCGCGATCCTTTCGGCGAGCCGTTTGCAGATCGCCCGCAGC
TCGAAACGGATGAAGCGCGGCAGATAATGGTGACAGACAACCAGGCCCCACAGCTTGCCGCCGACCACCA
GCGACACCGCCAGGGTGGCGCGCACGCCCATGTCCTTCAGGAACTGCAGATGGATCGGCGACATCGAGCG
CAGGAAGCAGCCCGACATGTCGAGATCGCGCCCGGTCAGCGGCGACAGCCGCGGCTCCAGCGGCACCGGC
TGATAGGTGACGTCGACCAGCACGCGGACGCGCTGCCGCACGTACAGCTGCCGCGCCATCTGCGGGATGA
ACGACGACGGATAGCGGTTGCCGAAATAGGATTCGAGCCCAGGCACATGGCACTCGGAGAATACCAGGCC
GTGGCCTTGCTCATCGAAACGATACACCATCACCCGGTCGTAGCCGGTGCACTGCTGAAACAGCAGCACG
GTGTCATCGCACAGCGCGCGCAGTGAACCCGCCGTGCGGATCCGCTCCAGCGCCGGCGCCAGCGTGCCTG
ACAGATCGATCGACGGGCCGGCACGTTCGAGTTCGATGATCAGCCCGCCTTCCGGAGGCCGATGCATCAG
ACCGCAGTACTCCGTAGAGGGATTGCCGATCCGGCAGCGCACCGCGACCGGCATGCCTTCGGCGGTGGGA
TCGAGATGCGGCAGGATCTTGATCAACAGATCGCCGTCGATCTCGGCGAGCGGAACGCCGAGTACGCTTC
CGAGATTCAGAAATTCCGCGGCGTTGGCGCTGGCCTGGATGACGCGATGATCATGTTCGCTGACGACCAG
AAGCGCGCCATGCGGCTGGATCGAGCCGGCGAGGTGGATCTCTTCATGTTCGCAATTCGAATGAGAGGCG
GTCCCGAATGCGGGGCTGCCAGAGGCATGACCTGCTACCATAGATCTGCCATGGTGATGGTGATGGTGGC
TCCCCATGGTTAATTCCTCCTGTTAGCCCAAAAAACGGGTATGGAGAAACAGTAGAGAGTTGCGATAAAA
AGCGTCAGGTAGGATCCGCTAATCTTATGGATAAAAATGCTATGGCATAGCAAAGTGTGACGCCGTGCAA
ATAATCAATGTGGACTTTTCTGCCGTGATTATAGACACTTTTGTTACGCGTTTTTGTCATGGCTTTGGTC
CCGCTTTGTTACAGAATGCTTTTAATAAGCGGGGTTACCGGTTTGGTTAGCGAGAAGAGCCAGTAAAAGA
CGCAGTGACGGCAATGTCTGATGCAATATGGACAATTGGTTTCTTCTCTGAATGGCGGGAGTATGAAAAG
TATGGCTGAAGCGCAAAATGATCCCCTGCTGCCGGGATACTCGTTTAATGCCCATCTGGTGGCGGGTTTA
ACGCCGATTGAGGCCAACGGTTATCTCGATTTTTTTATCGACCGACCGCTGGGAATGAAAGGTTATATTC
TCAATCTCACCATTCGCGGTCAGGGGGTGGTGAAAAATCAGGGACGAGAATTTGTTTGCCGACCGGGTGA
TATTTTGCTGTTCCCGCCAGGAGAGATTCATCACTACGGTCGTCATCCGGAGGCTCGCGAATGGTATCAC
CAGTGGGTTTACTTTCGTCCGCGCGCCTACTGGCATGAATGGCTTAACTGGCCGTCAATATTTGCCAATA
CGGGGTTCTTTCGCCCGGATGAAGCGCACCAGCCGCATTTCAGCGACCTGTTTGGGCAAATCATTAACGC
CGGGCAAGGGGAAGGGCGCTATTCGGAGCTGCTGGCGATAAATCTGCTTGAGCAATTGTTACTGCGGCGC
ATGGAAGCGATTAACGAGTCGCTCCATCCACCGATGGATAATCGGGTACGCGAGGCTTGTCAGTACATCA
GCGATCACCTGGCAGACAGCAATTTTGATATCGCCAGCGTCGCACAGCATGTTTGCTTGTCGCCGTCGCG
TCTGTCACATCTTTTCCGCCAGCAGTTAGGGATTAGCGTCTTAAGCTGGCGCGAGGACCAACGTATCAGC
CAGGCGAAGCTGCTTTTGAGCACCACCCGGATGCCTATCGCCACCGTCGGTCGCAATGTTGGTTTTGACG
ATCAACTCTATTTCTCGCGGGTATTTAAAAAATGCACCGGGGCCAGCCCGAGCGAGTTCCGTGCCGGTTG
TGAAGAAAAAGTGAATGATGTAGCCGTCAAGTTGTCATAATTGGTAACGAATCAGACAATTGACGGCTTG
ACGGAGTAGCATAGGGTTTGCAGAATCCCTGCTTCGTCCATTTGACAGGCACATTATGCATGCCGCTTCG
CCTTCGCGCGCGAATTGATCTGCTGCCTCGCGCGTTTCGGTGATGACGGTGAAAACCTCTGACACATGCA
GCTCCCGGAGACGGTCACAGCTTGTCTGTAAGCGGATGCCGGGAGCAGACAAGCCCGTCAGGGCGCGTCA
GCGGGTGTTGGCGGGTGTCGGGGCGCAGCCATGACCCAGTCACGTAGCGATAGCGGAGTGTATACTGGCT
TAACTATGCGGCATCAGAGCAGATTGTACTGAGAGTGCACCATATGCGGTGTGAAATACCGCACAGATGC
GTAAGGAGAAAATACCGCATCAGGCGCTCTTCCGCTTCCTCGCTCACTGACTCGCTGCGCTCGGTCGTTC
GGCTGCGGCGAGCGGTATCAGCTCACTCAAAGGCGGTAATACGGTTATCCACAGAATCAGGGGATAACGC
AGGAAAGAACATGTGAGCAAAAGGCCAGCAAAAGGCCAGGAACCGTAAAAAGGCCGCGTTGCTGGCGTTT
TTCCATAGGCTCCGCCCCCCTGACGAGCATCACAAAAATCGACGCTCAAGTCAGAGGTGGCGAAACCCGA
CAGGACTATAAAGATACCAGGCGTTTCCCCCTGGAAGCTCCCTCGTGCGCTCTCCTGTTCCGACCCTGCC
GCTTACCGGATACCTGTCCGCCTTTCTCCCTTCGGGAAGCGTGGCGCTTTCTCATAGCTCACGCTGTAGG
TATCTCAGTTCGGTGTAGGTCGTTCGCTCCAAGCTGGGCTGTGTGCACGAACCCCCCGTTCAGCCCGACC
GCTGCGCCTTATCCGGTAACTATCGTCTTGAGTCCAACCCGGTAAGACACGACTTATCGCCACTGGCAGC
AGCCACTGGTAACAGGATTAGCAGAGCGAGGTATGTAGGCGGTGCTACAGAGTTCTTGAAGTGGTGGCCT
AACTACGGCTACACTAGAAGGACAGTATTTGGTATCTGCGCTCTGCTGAAGCCAGTTACCTTCGGAAAAA
GAGTTGGTAGCTCTTGATCCGGCAAACAAACCACCGCTGGTAGCGGTGGTTTTTTTGTTTGCAAGCAGCA
GATTACGCGCAGAAAAAAAGGATCTCAAGAAGATCCTTTGATCTTTTCTACGGGGTCTGACGCTCAGTGG
AACGAAAACTCACGTTAAGGGATTTTGGTCATGAGATTATCAAAAAGGATCTTCACCTAGATCCTTTTAA
ATTAAAAATGAAGTTTTAAATCAATCTAAAGTATATATGAGTAAACTTGGTCTGACAGTTACCAATGCTT
AATCAGTGAGGCACCTATCTCAGCGATCTGTCTATTTCGTTCATCCATAGTTGCCTGACTCCCCGTCGTG
TAGATAACTACGATACGGGAGGGCTTACCATCTGGCCCCAGTGCTGCAATGATACCGCGAGACCCACGCT
CACCGGCTCCAGATTTATCAGCAATAAACCAGCCAGCCGGAAGGGCCGAGCGCAGAAGTGGTCCTGCAAC
TTTATCCGCCTCCATCCAGTCTATTAATTGTTGCCGGGAAGCTAGAGTAAGTAGTTCGCCAGTTAATAGT
TTGCGCAACGTTGTTGCCATTGCTACAGGCATCGTGGTGTCACGCTCGTCGTTTGGTATGGCTTCATTCA
GCTCCGGTTCCCAACGATCAAGGCGAGTTACATGATCCCCCATGTTGTGCAAAAAAGCGGTTAGCTCCTT
CGGTCCTCCGATCGTTGTCAGAAGTAAGTTGGCCGCAGTGTTATCACTCATGGTTATGGCAGCACTGCAT
AATTCTCTTACTGTCATGCCATCCGTAAGATGCTTTTCTGTGACTGGTGAGTACTCAACCAAGTCATTCT
GAGAATAGTGTATGCGGCGACCGAGTTGCTCTTGCCCGGCGTCAACACGGGATAATACCGCGCCACATAG
CAGAACTTTAAAAGTGCTCATCATTGGAAAACGTTCTTCGGGGCGAAAACTCTCAAGGATCTTACCGCTG
TTGAGATCCAGTTCGATGTAACCCACTCGTGCACCCAACTGATCTTCAGCATCTTTTACTTTCACCAGCG
TTTCTGGGTGAGCAAAAACAGGAAGGCAAAATGCCGCAAAAAAGGGAATAAGGGCGACACGGAAATGTTG
AATACTCATACTCTTCCTTTTTCAATATTATTGAAGCATTTATCAGGGTTATTGTCTCATGAGCGGATAC
ATATTTGAATGTATTTAGAAAAATAAACAAAAGAGTTTGTAGAAACG
Features (pLannotate 1.2.2; 12 found; start..end, strand, type, name):
      3..30      -  terminator     rrnB T2 terminator: transcription terminator T2 from the E. coli rrnB gene
    122..208     -  terminator     rrnB T1 terminator: Escherichia coli rrnB; transcription terminator T1 from the E. coli rrnB gene
    210..325     -  ncRNA          5S rRNA: Accession: RF00001 - 5S ribosomal RNA
    424..1371    -  CDS            ORF frame 1: bright monomeric near-infrared fluorescent protein engineered from a bacterial phytochrome, with an emission maximum of 709 nm (Shcherbakova et al., 2016)
   1381..1398    -  CDS            6xHis: 6xHis affinity tag
   1441..1725    -  promoter       araBAD promoter: araBAD; promoter of the L-arabinose operon of E. coli; the araC regulatory gene is transcribed in the opposite direction (Guzman et al., 1995)
   1752..2630    +  CDS            araC: L-arabinose regulatory protein; araC
   2752..2792    +  CDS            rop (fragment): Rop protein, which maintains plasmids at low copy number; rop
   2894..3034    +  misc_feature   bom: basis of mobility region from pBR322
   3220..3808    -  rep_origin     ori: high-copy-number ColE1/pMB1/pBR322/pUC origin of replication
   3979..4839    -  CDS            AmpR: β-lactamase; bla; confers resistance to ampicillin, carbenicillin, and related antibiotics
   4840..4931    -  promoter       AmpR promoter: bla
