>Addgene plasmid #79986 | pBAD/His-miRFP709 | analyzer sequence | sequence record 150023
AAGAAACCAATTGTCCATATTGCATCAGACATTGCCGTCACTGCGTCTTTTACTGGCTCTTCTCGCTAAC
CAAACCGGTAACCCCGCTTATTAAAAGCATTCTGTAACAAAGCGGGACCAAAGCCATGACAAAAACGCGT
AACAAAAGTGTCTATAATCACGGCAGAAAAGTCCACATTGATTATTTGCACGGCGTCACACTTTGCTATG
CCATAGCATTTTTATCCATAAGATTAGCGGATCCTACCTGACGCTTTTTATCGCAACTCTCTACTGTTTC
TCCATACCCGTTTTTTGGGCTAACAGGAGGAATTAACCATGGGGAGCCACCATCACCATCACCATGGCAG
ATCTATGGTAGCAGGTCATGCCTCTGGCAGCCCCGCATTCGGGACCGCCTCTCATTCGAATTGCGAACAT
GAAGAGATCCACCTCGCCGGCTCGATCCAGCCGCATGGCGCGCTTCTGGTCGTCAGCGAACATGATCATC
GCGTCATCCAGGCCAGCGCCAACGCCGCGGAATTTCTGAATCTCGGAAGCGTACTCGGCGTTCCGCTCGC
CGAGATCGACGGCGATCTGTTGATCAAGATCCTGCCGCATCTCGATCCCACCGCCGAAGGCATGCCGGTC
GCGGTGCGCTGCCGGATCGGCAATCCCTCTACGGAGTACTGCGGTCTGATGCATCGGCCTCCGGAAGGCG
GGCTGATCATCGAACTCGAACGTGCCGGCCCGTCGATCGATCTGTCAGGCACGCTGGCGCCGGCGCTGGA
GCGGATCCGCACGGCGGGTTCACTGCGCGCGCTGTGCGATGACACCGTGCTGCTGTTTCAGCAGTGCACC
GGCTACGACCGGGTGATGGTGTATCGTTTCGATGAGCAAGGCCACGGCCTGGTATTCTCCGAGTGCCATG
TGCCTGGGCTCGAATCCTATTTCGGCAACCGCTATCCGTCGTCGTTCATCCCGCAGATGGCGCGGCAGCT
GTACGTGCGGCAGCGCGTCCGCGTGCTGGTCGACGTCACCTATCAGCCGGTGCCGCTGGAGCCGCGGCTG
TCGCCGCTGACCGGGCGCGATCTCGACATGTCGGGCTGCTTCCTGCGCTCGATGTCGCCGATCCATCTGC
AGTTCCTGAAGGACATGGGCGTGCGCGCCACCCTGGCGGTGTCGCTGGTGGTCGGCGGCAAGCTGTGGGG
CCTGGTTGTCTGTCACCATTATCTGCCGCGCTTCATCCGTTTCGAGCTGCGGGCGATCTGCAAACGGCTC
GCCGAAAGGATCGCGACGCGGATCACCGCGCTTGAGAGCTAAGAATTCGAAGCTTGGCTGTTTTGGCGGA
TGAGAGAAGATTTTCAGCCTGATACAGATTAAATCAGAACGCAGAAGCGGTCTGATAAAACAGAATTTGC
CTGGCGGCAGTAGCGCGGTGGTCCCACCTGACCCCATGCCGAACTCAGAAGTGAAACGCCGTAGCGCCGA
TGGTAGTGTGGGGTCTCCCCATGCGAGAGTAGGGAACTGCCAGGCATCAAATAAAACGAAAGGCTCAGTC
GAAAGACTGGGCCTTTCGTTTTATCTGTTGTTTGTCGGTGAACGCTCTCCTGAGTAGGACAAATCCGCCG
GGAGCGGATTTGAACGTTGCGAAGCAACGGCCCGGAGGGTGGCGGGCAGGACGCCCGCCATAAACTGCCA
GGCATCAAATTAAGCAGAAGGCCATCCTGACGGATGGCCTTTTTGCGTTTCTACAAACTCTTTTGTTTAT
TTTTCTAAATACATTCAAATATGTATCCGCTCATGAGACAATAACCCTGATAAATGCTTCAATAATATTG
AAAAAGGAAGAGTATGAGTATTCAACATTTCCGTGTCGCCCTTATTCCCTTTTTTGCGGCATTTTGCCTT
CCTGTTTTTGCTCACCCAGAAACGCTGGTGAAAGTAAAAGATGCTGAAGATCAGTTGGGTGCACGAGTGG
GTTACATCGAACTGGATCTCAACAGCGGTAAGATCCTTGAGAGTTTTCGCCCCGAAGAACGTTTTCCAAT
GATGAGCACTTTTAAAGTTCTGCTATGTGGCGCGGTATTATCCCGTGTTGACGCCGGGCAAGAGCAACTC
GGTCGCCGCATACACTATTCTCAGAATGACTTGGTTGAGTACTCACCAGTCACAGAAAAGCATCTTACGG
ATGGCATGACAGTAAGAGAATTATGCAGTGCTGCCATAACCATGAGTGATAACACTGCGGCCAACTTACT
TCTGACAACGATCGGAGGACCGAAGGAGCTAACCGCTTTTTTGCACAACATGGGGGATCATGTAACTCGC
CTTGATCGTTGGGAACCGGAGCTGAATGAAGCCATACCAAACGACGAGCGTGACACCACGATGCCTGTAG
CAATGGCAACAACGTTGCGCAAACTATTAACTGGCGAACTACTTACTCTAGCTTCCCGGCAACAATTAAT
AGACTGGATGGAGGCGGATAAAGTTGCAGGACCACTTCTGCGCTCGGCCCTTCCGGCTGGCTGGTTTATT
GCTGATAAATCTGGAGCCGGTGAGCGTGGGTCTCGCGGTATCATTGCAGCACTGGGGCCAGATGGTAAGC
CCTCCCGTATCGTAGTTATCTACACGACGGGGAGTCAGGCAACTATGGATGAACGAAATAGACAGATCGC
TGAGATAGGTGCCTCACTGATTAAGCATTGGTAACTGTCAGACCAAGTTTACTCATATATACTTTAGATT
GATTTAAAACTTCATTTTTAATTTAAAAGGATCTAGGTGAAGATCCTTTTTGATAATCTCATGACCAAAA
TCCCTTAACGTGAGTTTTCGTTCCACTGAGCGTCAGACCCCGTAGAAAAGATCAAAGGATCTTCTTGAGA
TCCTTTTTTTCTGCGCGTAATCTGCTGCTTGCAAACAAAAAAACCACCGCTACCAGCGGTGGTTTGTTTG
CCGGATCAAGAGCTACCAACTCTTTTTCCGAAGGTAACTGGCTTCAGCAGAGCGCAGATACCAAATACTG
TCCTTCTAGTGTAGCCGTAGTTAGGCCACCACTTCAAGAACTCTGTAGCACCGCCTACATACCTCGCTCT
GCTAATCCTGTTACCAGTGGCTGCTGCCAGTGGCGATAAGTCGTGTCTTACCGGGTTGGACTCAAGACGA
TAGTTACCGGATAAGGCGCAGCGGTCGGGCTGAACGGGGGGTTCGTGCACACAGCCCAGCTTGGAGCGAA
CGACCTACACCGAACTGAGATACCTACAGCGTGAGCTATGAGAAAGCGCCACGCTTCCCGAAGGGAGAAA
GGCGGACAGGTATCCGGTAAGCGGCAGGGTCGGAACAGGAGAGCGCACGAGGGAGCTTCCAGGGGGAAAC
GCCTGGTATCTTTATAGTCCTGTCGGGTTTCGCCACCTCTGACTTGAGCGTCGATTTTTGTGATGCTCGT
CAGGGGGGCGGAGCCTATGGAAAAACGCCAGCAACGCGGCCTTTTTACGGTTCCTGGCCTTTTGCTGGCC
TTTTGCTCACATGTTCTTTCCTGCGTTATCCCCTGATTCTGTGGATAACCGTATTACCGCCTTTGAGTGA
GCTGATACCGCTCGCCGCAGCCGAACGACCGAGCGCAGCGAGTCAGTGAGCGAGGAAGCGGAAGAGCGCC
TGATGCGGTATTTTCTCCTTACGCATCTGTGCGGTATTTCACACCGCATATGGTGCACTCTCAGTACAAT
CTGCTCTGATGCCGCATAGTTAAGCCAGTATACACTCCGCTATCGCTACGTGACTGGGTCATGGCTGCGC
CCCGACACCCGCCAACACCCGCTGACGCGCCCTGACGGGCTTGTCTGCTCCCGGCATCCGCTTACAGACA
AGCTGTGACCGTCTCCGGGAGCTGCATGTGTCAGAGGTTTTCACCGTCATCACCGAAACGCGCGAGGCAG
CAGATCAATTCGCGCGCGAAGGCGAAGCGGCATGCATAATGTGCCTGTCAAATGGACGAAGCAGGGATTC
TGCAAACCCTATGCTACTCCGTCAAGCCGTCAATTGTCTGATTCGTTACCAATTATGACAACTTGACGGC
TACATCATTCACTTTTTCTTCACAACCGGCACGGAACTCGCTCGGGCTGGCCCCGGTGCATTTTTTAAAT
ACCCGCGAGAAATAGAGTTGATCGTCAAAACCAACATTGCGACCGACGGTGGCGATAGGCATCCGGGTGG
TGCTCAAAAGCAGCTTCGCCTGGCTGATACGTTGGTCCTCGCGCCAGCTTAAGACGCTAATCCCTAACTG
CTGGCGGAAAAGATGTGACAGACGCGACGGCGACAAGCAAACATGCTGTGCGACGCTGGCGATATCAAAA
TTGCTGTCTGCCAGGTGATCGCTGATGTACTGACAAGCCTCGCGTACCCGATTATCCATCGGTGGATGGA
GCGACTCGTTAATCGCTTCCATGCGCCGCAGTAACAATTGCTCAAGCAGATTTATCGCCAGCAGCTCCGA
ATAGCGCCCTTCCCCTTGCCCGGCGTTAATGATTTGCCCAAACAGGTCGCTGAAATGCGGCTGGTGCGCT
TCATCCGGGCGAAAGAACCCCGTATTGGCAAATATTGACGGCCAGTTAAGCCATTCATGCCAGTAGGCGC
GCGGACGAAAGTAAACCCACTGGTGATACCATTCGCGAGCCTCCGGATGACGACCGTAGTGATGAATCTC
TCCTGGCGGGAACAGCAAAATATCACCCGGTCGGCAAACAAATTCTCGTCCCTGATTTTTCACCACCCCC
TGACCGCGAATGGTGAGATTGAGAATATAACCTTTCATTCCCAGCGGTCGGTCGATAAAAAAATCGAGAT
AACCGTTGGCCTCAATCGGCGTTAAACCCGCCACCAGATGGGCATTAAACGAGTATCCCGGCAGCAGGGG
ATCATTTTGCGCTTCAGCCATACTTTTCATACTCCCGCCATTCAGAG
Features (pLannotate 1.2.2; 12 found; start..end, strand, type, name):
      1..285     +  promoter       araBAD promoter: araBAD; promoter of the L-arabinose operon of E. coli; the araC regulatory gene is transcribed in the opposite direction (Guzman et al., 1995)
    328..345     +  CDS            6xHis: 6xHis affinity tag
    355..1302    +  CDS            ORF frame 1: bright monomeric near-infrared fluorescent protein engineered from a bacterial phytochrome, with an emission maximum of 709 nm (Shcherbakova et al., 2016)
   1399..1514    +  ncRNA          5S rRNA: Accession: RF00001 - 5S ribosomal RNA
   1518..1604    +  terminator     rrnB T1 terminator: Escherichia coli rrnB; transcription terminator T1 from the E. coli rrnB gene
   1696..1723    +  terminator     rrnB T2 terminator: transcription terminator T2 from the E. coli rrnB gene
   1742..1833    +  promoter       AmpR promoter: bla
   1834..2694    +  CDS            AmpR: β-lactamase; bla; confers resistance to ampicillin, carbenicillin, and related antibiotics
   2865..3453    +  rep_origin     ori: high-copy-number ColE1/pMB1/pBR322/pUC origin of replication
   3639..3779    -  misc_feature   bom: basis of mobility region from pBR322
   3881..3921    -  CDS            rop (fragment): Rop protein, which maintains plasmids at low copy number; rop
   4043..4921    -  CDS            araC: L-arabinose regulatory protein; araC
