[The description below was written by a language model from this plasmid's Addgene catalogue record and pLannotate feature annotations shown in this document.]
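Description:
pBAD/His-miRFP709 is a 4,947 bp bacterial expression plasmid built on the Invitrogen pBAD/His-B backbone, designed for arabinose-inducible production of the monomeric near-infrared fluorescent protein miRFP709 in E. coli. It replicates from a ColE1/pBR322-type origin accompanied by the pBR322 bom region and only a small fragment of rop. The feature annotation labels the origin generically as high copy, whereas the catalogue entry lists the plasmid as low copy. Selection is by ampicillin through the β-lactamase gene driven by its own bla promoter.

The 948 bp synthetic miRFP709 coding sequence, cloned between BglII and EcoRI sites that both remain intact, encodes a protein engineered from a bacterial phytochrome with an emission maximum of 709 nm. It sits downstream of the araBAD promoter and is fused at its N-terminus to a 6xHis affinity tag. The depositor notes that several amino acids normally lying between the His tag and the insert in this backbone were removed, which shortens the linker. The divergently transcribed araC gene supplies the L-arabinose regulatory protein, which keeps the promoter repressed without arabinose and activates it when the sugar is added, allowing tight and titratable expression. Transcription ends at the rrnB T1 and T2 terminators, which are preceded by a stretch of 5S rRNA sequence carried over from the rrnB operon.

The two feature tables supplied describe the same circular sequence in opposite orientations and with different start points, and they agree on all twelve features. The construct is suited to expressing and purifying His-tagged miRFP709 in bacteria, for example for characterising the protein as a near-infrared tag.
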