Addgene plasmid #79986: pBAD/His-miRFP709
Purpose: Monomeric near-infrared fluorescent protein miRFP709 in bacterial plasmid
Depositing lab: Vladislav Verkhusha. Depositing organization: Albert Einstein College of Medicine. Publication: Bright monomeric near-infrared fluorescent proteins as tags and biosensors for multiscale imaging. Shcherbakova DM, Baloban M, Emelyanov AV, Brenowitz M, Guo P, Verkhusha VV. Nat Commun. 2016 Aug 19;7:12405. doi: 10.1038/ncomms12405. PubMed 27539380.
Backbone
  Vector backbone: pBAD/His-B
  Backbone manufacturer: Invitrogen
  Backbone size w/o insert (bp): 3999
  Total vector size (bp): 4947
  Modifications to backbone: Several amino acids between His-tag and miRFP709 were removed.
  Vector type: Bacterial Expression
Growth in bacteria
  Bacterial resistance: Ampicillin, 100 μg/mL
  Growth temperature: 37°C
  Growth strain: DH5alpha
  Copy number: Low Copy
Gene/Insert
  Gene/Insert name: miRFP709
  Species: Synthetic
  Insert size (bp): 948
  Promoter: araB
  Cloning method: Restriction Enzyme; 5′ cloning site BglII (not destroyed); 3′ cloning site EcoRI (not destroyed)
  Sequencing primers: 5′ pBAD-fwd; 3′ pBAD-rev
Terms and licenses: Academic/Nonprofit Terms; Industry Terms: Not Available to Industry
How to cite: pBAD/His-miRFP709 was a gift from Vladislav Verkhusha (Addgene plasmid # 79986 ; http://n2t.net/addgene:79986 ; RRID:Addgene_79986)
