>Addgene plasmid #79986 | pBAD/His-miRFP709 | addgene partial sequence | sequence record 153266 | pBAD-F 5'-ATGCCATAGCATTTTTATCC-3'
GCTTTTTATCGCAACTCTCTACTGTTTCTCCATACCCGTTTTTTGGGCTAACAGGAGGAATTAACCATGG
GGAGCCACCATCACCATCACCATGGCAGATCTATGGTAGCAGGTCATGCCTCTGGCAGCCCCGCATTCGG
GACCGCCTCTCATTCGAATTGCGAACATGAAGAGATCCACCTCGCCGGCTCGATCCAGCCGCATGGCGCG
CTTCTGGTCGTCAGCGAACATGATCATCGCGTCATCCAGGCCAGCGCCAACGCCGCGGAATTTCTGAATC
TCGGAAGCGTACTCGGCGTTCCGCTCGCCGAGATCGACGGCGATCTGTTGATCAAGATCCTGCCGCATCT
CGATCCCACCGCCGAAGGCATGCCGGTCGCGGTGCGCTGCCGGATCGGCAATCCCTCTACGGAGTACTGC
GGTCTGATGCATCGGCCTCCGGAAGGCGGGCTGATCATCGAACTCGAACGTGCCGGCCCGTCGATCGATC
TGTCAGGCACGCTGGCGCCGGCGCTGGAGCGGATCCGCACGGCGGGTTCACTGCGCGCGCTGTGCGATGA
CACCGTGCTGCTGTTTCAGCAGTGCACCGGCTACGACCGGGTGATGGTGTATCGTTTCGATGAGCAAGGC
CACGGCCTGGTATTCTCCGAGTGCCATGTGCCTGGGCTCGAATCCTATTTCGGCAACCGCTATCCGTCGT
CGTTCATCCCGCAGATGGCGCGGCAGCTGTACGTGCGGCAGCGCGTCCGCGTGCTGGTCGACGTCACCTA
TCAGCCGGTGCCGCTGGAGCCGCGGCTGTCGCCGCTGACCGGGCGCGATCTCGACATGTCGG
