>Addgene plasmid #79986 | pBAD/His-miRFP709 | addgene partial sequence | sequence record 153268 | pBAD-R 5'-GATTTAATCTGTATCAGG-3'
GCCAAGCTTCGAATTCTTAGCTCTCAAGCGCGGTGATCCGCGTCGCGATCCTTTCGGCGAGCCGTTTGCA
GATCGCCCGCAGCTCGAAACGGATGAAGCGCGGCAGATAATGGTGACAGACAACCAGGCCCCACAGCTTG
CCGCCGACCACCAGCGACACCGCCAGGGTGGCGCGCACGCCCATGTCCTTCAGGAACTGCAGATGGATCG
GCGACATCGAGCGCAGGAAGCAGCCCGACATGTCGAGATCGCGCCCGGTCAGCGGCGACAGCCGCGGCTC
CAGCGGCACCGGCTGATAGGTGACGTCGACCAGCACGCGGACGCGCTGCCGCACGTACAGCTGCCGCGCC
ATCTGCGGGATGAACGACGACGGATAGCGGTTGCCGAAATAGGATTCGAGCCCAGGCACATGGCACTCGG
AGAATACCAGGCCGTGGCCTTGCTCATCGAAACGATACACCATCACCCGGTCGTAGCCGGTGCACTGCTG
AAACAGCAGCACGGTGTCATCGCACAGCGCGCGCAGTGAACCCGCCGTGCGGATCCGCTCCAGCGCCGGC
GCCAGCGTGCCTGACAGATCGATCGACGGGCCGGCACGTTCGAGTTCGATGATCAGCCCGCCTTCCGGAG
GCCGATGCATCAGACCGCAGTACTCCGTAGAGGGATTGCCGATCCGGCAGCGCACCGCGACCGGCATGCC
TTCGGCGGTGGGATCGAGATGCGGCAGGATCTTGATCAACAGATCGCCGTCGATCTCGGCGAGCGGAACG
CCGAGTACGCTTCCGAGATTCAGAAATTCCGCGGCGTTGGCGCTGGCCTGGATGACGCGATGATCATGTT
CGCTGACGACCAGAAGCGCGCC
